Addgene plasmid #132180: pDONR221_SLC4A1
Purpose: Gateway entry clone with codon-optimized ORF sequence for subcloning into custom expression vectors
Depositing lab: RESOLUTE Consortium & Giulio Superti-Furga. Depositing organization: CeMM Research Center for Molecular Medicine. Publication: The RESOLUTE consortium: unlocking SLC transporters for drug discovery. Superti-Furga G, Lackner D, Wiedmer T, Ingles-Prieto A, Barbosa B, Girardi E, Goldmann U, Gurtl B, Klavins K, Klimek C, Lindinger S, Lineiro-Retes E, Muller AC, Onstein S, Redinger G, Reil D, Sedlyarov V, Wolf G, Crawford M, Everley R, ... Steppan CM. Nat Rev Drug Discov. 2020 Jul;19(7):429-430. doi: 10.1038/d41573-020-00056-6. PubMed 32265506.
Backbone
  Vector backbone: pDONR221
  Backbone manufacturer: Thermo Fisher Scientific
  Backbone size w/o insert (bp): 2550
  Vector type: Mammalian Expression
Growth in bacteria
  Bacterial resistance: Kanamycin, 50 μg/mL
  Growth temperature: 37°C
  Growth strain: Stbl3
  Copy number: High Copy
Gene/Insert
  Gene/Insert name: SLC4A1 (alt name: RTA1A, CD233, FR, SW, WR, EPB3, AE1, DI, WD)
  Species: H. sapiens (human)
  Insert size (bp): 2733
  Entrez Gene: SLC4A1 (a.k.a. AE1, BND3, CD233, CHC, DI, EMPB3, EPB3, FR, RTA1A, SAO, SPH4, SW, WD, WD1, WR)
  Cloning method: Gateway Cloning
  Sequencing primers: 5′ M13-fwd; 3′ M13-rev
Terms and licenses: Academic/Nonprofit Terms; Industry Terms
Depositor comments: For more information on the full Resolute plasmid collection, please see www.addgene.org/depositor-collections/re-solute/. Please provide your feedback on this plasmid to the RESOLUTE consortium by filling out their RESOLUTE repository feedback form: https://forms.office.com/Pages/ResponsePage.aspx?id=0e05yklzmkS7rjFGQL4N7z4feCLQvEJAmVcOCM_u885UN1JJRko0Ukg4TVQwNTZLOUxPQVJWT1NHUCQlQCN0PWcu
How to cite: pDONR221_SLC4A1 was a gift from RESOLUTE Consortium & Giulio Superti-Furga (Addgene plasmid # 132180 ; http://n2t.net/addgene:132180 ; RRID:Addgene_132180)
