[The description below was written by a language model from this plasmid's Addgene catalogue record and pLannotate feature annotations shown in this document.]
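Description:
pDONR221_SLC4A1 is a Gateway entry clone built on the pDONR221 backbone and carrying a codon-optimized open reading frame for human SLC4A1, also known as AE1, band 3 or CD233. SLC4A1 is the major integral membrane glycoprotein of the erythrocyte. It mediates electroneutral anion exchange across the membrane and also has a structural role, as its cytoplasmic domain interacts with cytoskeletal proteins, glycolytic enzymes and hemoglobin. The sequenced plasmid is about 5.3 kb. It is maintained in E. coli at high copy through a ColE1/pUC-type origin of replication and selected with kanamycin via an aminoglycoside phosphotransferase (KanR) gene.

The 2,733 bp ORF lies between attL1 and attL2 sites, so an LR Clonase reaction can move it directionally into any attR-containing destination vector. rrnB T1 and T2 terminators sit upstream of the cassette, where they limit read-through transcription from the backbone into the insert. A T7 promoter lies just beyond attL2, oriented back towards the insert. The short lacI and lacZα fragments picked up by the annotation appear to be backbone remnants, not functional genes. M13 forward and reverse primer sites flank the cassette for sequence verification.

Although the catalogue lists the vector type as mammalian expression, the feature table shows no eukaryotic promoter or polyadenylation signal, and no epitope tag or reporter is annotated. Expression therefore depends on the destination vector chosen. The plasmid belongs to a large consortium collection of solute carrier (SLC) transporter clones, and its stated purpose is subcloning the ORF into custom expression vectors.
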