Features (pLannotate 1.2.2; 10 found; start..end, strand, type, name):
    121..213     +  CDS            lacI (fragment): lac repressor; lacI; The lac repressor binds to the lac operator to inhibit transcription in E. coli. This inhibition can be relieved by adding lactose or isopropyl-β-D-thiogalactopyranoside (IPTG).
    268..295     -  terminator     rrnB T2 terminator: transcription terminator T2 from the E. coli rrnB gene
    427..470     +  terminator     rrnB T1 terminator: Escherichia coli rrnB; transcription terminator T1 from the E. coli rrnB gene
    517..553     -  CDS            lacZα (fragment): LacZα fragment of β-galactosidase; lacZ fragment
    569..668     +  protein_bind   attL1: mutant version of attL; recombination site for the Gateway® LR reaction LR Clonase™
    674..3406    +  CDS            SLC4A1: B3AT_HUMAN - Also known as AE1, DI, EPB3. Experimental evidence at protein level: Swiss-Prot protein existence level 1. Functions both as a transporter that mediates electroneutral anion exchange across the cell membrane and as a structural protein. Major integral membrane glycoprotein of the erythrocyte membrane; required for normal flexibility and stability of the erythrocyte membrane and for normal erythrocyte shape via the interactions of its cytoplasmic domain with cytoskeletal proteins, glycolytic enzymes, and hemoglobin. Functions as a transporter that mediates the 1:1 exchange of inorg
   3408..3507    -  protein_bind   attL2: mutant version of attL; recombination site for the Gateway® LR reaction LR Clonase™
   3525..3543    -  promoter       T7 promoter: promoter for bacteriophage T7 RNA polymerase
   3677..4486    +  CDS            KanR: aminoglycoside phosphotransferase; aph(3')-Ia; confers resistance to kanamycin in bacteria or G418 (Geneticin®) in eukaryotes
   4633..5221    +  rep_origin     ori: high-copy-number ColE1/pMB1/pBR322/pUC origin of replication
>Addgene plasmid #132180 | pDONR221_SLC4A1 | addgene full sequence | sequence record 261092 | Addgene NGS Result
CTTTCCTGCGTTATCCCCTGATTCTGTGGATAACCGTATTACCGCCTTTGAGTGAGCTGATACCGCTCGC
CGCAGCCGAACGACCGAGCGCAGCGAGTCAGTGAGCGAGGAAGCGGAAGAGCGCCCAATACGCAAACCGC
CTCTCCCCGCGCGTTGGCCGATTCATTAATGCAGCTGGCACGACAGGTTTCCCGACTGGAAAGCGGGCAG
TGAGCGCAACGCAATTAATACGCGTACCGCTAGCCAGGAAGAGTTTGTAGAAACGCAAAAAGGCCATCCG
TCAGGATGGCCTTCTGCTTAGTTTGATGCCTGGCAGTTTATGGCGGGCGTCCTGCCCGCCACCCTCCGGG
CCGTTGCTTCACAACGTTCAAATCCGCTCCCGGCGGATTTGTCCTACTCAGGAGAGCGTTCACCGACAAA
CAACAGATAAAACGAAAGGCCCAGTCTTCCGACTGAGCCTTTCGTTTTATTTGATGCCTGGCAGTTCCCT
ACTCTCGCGTTAACGCTAGCATGGATGTTTTCCCAGTCACGACGTTGTAAAACGACGGCCAGTCTTAAGC
TCGGGCCCCAAATAATGATTTTATTTTGACTGATAGTGACCTGTTCGTTGCAACACATTGATGAGCAATG
CTTTTTTATAATGCCAACTTTGTACAAAAAAGCAGGCTCCACCATGGAGGAGCTGCAGGACGATTACGAG
GACATGATGGAGGAGAACCTGGAGCAGGAGGAGTATGAGGACCCCGATATCCCTGAGTCCCAGATGGAGG
AGCCAGCAGCACACGATACCGAGGCAACCGCCACAGACTACCACACCACATCTCACCCCGGCACACACAA
GGTGTATGTGGAGCTGCAGGAGCTGGTCATGGATGAGAAGAATCAGGAGCTGCGGTGGATGGAGGCCGCC
AGATGGGTGCAGCTGGAGGAGAACCTGGGAGAGAATGGAGCATGGGGCAGACCCCACCTGTCCCACCTGA
CATTTTGGTCTCTGCTGGAGCTGCGGAGAGTGTTCACCAAGGGCACAGTGCTGCTGGACCTGCAGGAGAC
CTCTCTGGCAGGAGTGGCAAACCAGCTGCTGGACAGGTTTATCTTCGAGGATCAGATCAGGCCTCAGGAC
AGGGAGGAGCTGCTGCGCGCCCTGCTGCTGAAGCACTCCCACGCAGGAGAGCTGGAGGCCCTGGGAGGCG
TGAAGCCAGCCGTGCTGACAAGATCTGGCGATCCAAGCCAGCCACTGCTGCCTCAGCACAGCTCCCTGGA
GACCCAGCTGTTCTGCGAGCAGGGCGACGGAGGAACAGAGGGACACTCCCCATCTGGCATCCTGGAGAAG
ATCCCCCCTGATAGCGAGGCCACCCTGGTGCTGGTGGGAAGGGCAGACTTTCTGGAGCAGCCCGTGCTGG
GCTTCGTGAGACTGCAGGAGGCAGCAGAGCTGGAGGCAGTGGAGCTGCCAGTGCCTATCCGGTTTCTGTT
CGTGCTGCTGGGACCAGAGGCACCACACATCGATTACACCCAGCTGGGAAGAGCAGCAGCCACACTGATG
AGCGAGCGGGTGTTCAGAATCGACGCCTATATGGCACAGTCCAGGGGAGAGCTGCTGCACTCTCTGGAGG
GCTTTCTGGATTGTTCCCTGGTGCTGCCACCAACCGACGCACCAAGCGAGCAGGCCCTGCTGTCCCTGGT
GCCAGTGCAGAGGGAGCTGCTGAGGCGCCGGTACCAGTCTAGCCCTGCCAAGCCAGATTCCTCTTTCTAT
AAGGGACTGGACCTGAATGGAGGACCAGACGATCCTCTGCAGCAGACAGGCCAGCTGTTTGGCGGCCTGG
TGAGGGACATCAGAAGGCGCTACCCTTACTATCTGAGCGACATCACCGATGCCTTCTCCCCACAGGTGCT
GGCAGCCGTGATCTTTATCTATTTCGCCGCCCTGAGCCCAGCAATCACCTTTGGCGGACTGCTGGGCGAG
AAGACACGCAACCAGATGGGCGTGTCTGAGCTGCTGATCAGCACAGCCGTGCAGGGCATCCTGTTCGCAC
TGCTGGGAGCACAGCCACTGCTGGTGGTGGGCTTCAGCGGCCCTCTGCTGGTGTTTGAGGAGGCCTTCTT
TTCCTTCTGCGAGACCAATGGCCTGGAGTACATCGTGGGCAGGGTGTGGATCGGCTTCTGGCTGATCCTG
CTGGTGGTGCTGGTGGTGGCCTTTGAGGGCTCTTTCCTGGTGCGGTTTATCAGCAGATACACCCAGGAGA
TCTTTTCCTTCCTGATCTCTCTGATCTTCATCTATGAGACCTTCAGCAAGCTGATCAAGATCTTCCAGGA
TCACCCCCTGCAGAAGACCTACAACTATAATGTGCTGATGGTGCCAAAGCCACAGGGACCTCTGCCAAAC
ACCGCCCTGCTGAGCCTGGTGCTGATGGCAGGCACATTCTTTTTCGCCATGATGCTGCGCAAGTTCAAGA
ATAGCTCCTACTTTCCCGGCAAGCTGCGGAGAGTGATCGGCGATTTCGGCGTGCCTATCAGCATCCTGAT
CATGGTGCTGGTGGACTTTTTCATCCAGGATACCTATACACAGAAGCTGTCCGTGCCTGACGGCTTTAAG
GTGTCTAACTCTAGCGCCAGGGGATGGGTCATCCACCCTCTGGGACTGCGCTCCGAGTTCCCAATCTGGA
TGATGTTTGCCTCTGCCCTGCCTGCCCTGCTGGTGTTCATCCTGATCTTTCTGGAGAGCCAGATCACCAC
ACTGATCGTGTCCAAGCCAGAGCGGAAGATGGTGAAGGGCTCCGGCTTTCACCTGGACCTGCTGCTGGTG
GTGGGAATGGGAGGAGTGGCCGCCCTGTTCGGAATGCCATGGCTGTCTGCCACCACAGTGAGAAGCGTGA
CCCACGCCAATGCCCTGACAGTGATGGGCAAGGCATCTACCCCTGGAGCAGCAGCACAGATCCAGGAGGT
GAAGGAGCAGAGGATCAGCGGACTGCTGGTGGCCGTGCTGGTGGGACTGTCTATCCTGATGGAGCCTATC
CTGAGCCGCATCCCACTGGCCGTGCTGTTTGGCATCTTCCTGTACATGGGCGTGACCAGCCTGTCCGGCA
TCCAGCTGTTTGATAGGATCCTGCTGCTGTTCAAGCCTCCAAAGTACCACCCAGACGTGCCCTATGTGAA
GAGGGTGAAGACCTGGCGCATGCACCTGTTCACAGGCATCCAGATCATCTGCCTGGCCGTGCTGTGGGTG
GTGAAGAGCACCCCAGCATCCCTGGCCCTGCCTTTTGTGCTGATCCTGACAGTGCCACTGAGGCGCGTGC
TGCTGCCACTGATCTTCCGGAACGTGGAGCTGCAGTGTCTGGATGCCGACGATGCCAAGGCCACCTTTGA
CGAGGAGGAGGGCAGAGACGAGTACGATGAGGTGGCCATGCCCGTGGACCCAGCTTTCTTGTACAAAGTT
GGCATTATAAGAAAGCATTGCTTATCAATTTGTTGCAACGAACAGGTCACTATCAGTCAAAATAAAATCA
TTATTTGCCATCCAGCTGATATCCCCTATAGTGAGTCGTATTACATGGTCATAGCTGTTTCCTGGCAGCT
CTGGCCCGTGTCTCAAAATCTCTGATGTTACATTGCACAAGATAAAAATATATCATCATGAACAATAAAA
CTGTCTGCTTACATAAACAGTAATACAAGGGGTGTTATGAGCCATATTCAACGGGAAACGTCGAGGCCGC
GATTAAATTCCAACATGGATGCTGATTTATATGGGTATAAATGGGCTCGCGATAATGTCGGGCAATCAGG
TGCGACAATCTATCGCTTGTATGGGAAGCCCGATGCGCCAGAGTTGTTTCTGAAACATGGCAAAGGTAGC
GTTGCCAATGATGTTACAGATGAGATGGTCAGACTAAACTGGCTGACGGAATTTATGCCTCTTCCGACCA
TCAAGCATTTTATCCGTACTCCTGATGATGCATGGTTACTCACCACTGCGATCCCCGGAAAAACAGCATT
CCAGGTATTAGAAGAATATCCTGATTCAGGTGAAAATATTGTTGATGCGCTGGCAGTGTTCCTGCGCCGG
TTGCATTCGATTCCTGTTTGTAATTGTCCTTTTAACAGCGATCGCGTATTTCGTCTCGCTCAGGCGCAAT
CACGAATGAATAACGGTTTGGTTGATGCGAGTGATTTTGATGACGAGCGTAATGGCTGGCCTGTTGAACA
AGTCTGGAAAGAAATGCATAAACTTTTGCCATTCTCACCGGATTCAGTCGTCACTCATGGTGATTTCTCA
CTTGATAACCTTATTTTTGACGAGGGGAAATTAATAGGTTGTATTGATGTTGGACGAGTCGGAATCGCAG
ACCGATACCAGGATCTTGCCATCCTATGGAACTGCCTCGGTGAGTTTTCTCCTTCATTACAGAAACGGCT
TTTTCAAAAATATGGTATTGATAATCCTGATATGAATAAATTGCAGTTTCATTTGATGCTCGATGAGTTT
TTCTAATCAGAATTGGTTAATTGGTTGTAACACTGGCAGAGCATTACGCTGACTTGACGGGACGGCGCAA
GCTCATGACCAAAATCCCTTAACGTGAGTTACGCGTCGTTCCACTGAGCGTCAGACCCCGTAGAAAAGAT
CAAAGGATCTTCTTGAGATCCTTTTTTTCTGCGCGTAATCTGCTGCTTGCAAACAAAAAAACCACCGCTA
CCAGCGGTGGTTTGTTTGCCGGATCAAGAGCTACCAACTCTTTTTCCGAAGGTAACTGGCTTCAGCAGAG
CGCAGATACCAAATACTGTTCTTCTAGTGTAGCCGTAGTTAGGCCACCACTTCAAGAACTCTGTAGCACC
GCCTACATACCTCGCTCTGCTAATCCTGTTACCAGTGGCTGCTGCCAGTGGCGATAAGTCGTGTCTTACC
GGGTTGGACTCAAGACGATAGTTACCGGATAAGGCGCAGCGGTCGGGCTGAACGGGGGGTTCGTGCACAC
AGCCCAGCTTGGAGCGAACGACCTACACCGAACTGAGATACCTACAGCGTGAGCTATGAGAAAGCGCCAC
GCTTCCCGAAGGGAGAAAGGCGGACAGGTATCCGGTAAGCGGCAGGGTCGGAACAGGAGAGCGCACGAGG
GAGCTTCCAGGGGGAAACGCCTGGTATCTTTATAGTCCTGTCGGGTTTCGCCACCTCTGACTTGAGCGTC
GATTTTTGTGATGCTCGTCAGGGGGGCGGAGCCTATGGAAAAACGCCAGCAACGCGGCCTTTTTACGGTT
CCTGGCCTTTTGCTGGCCTTTTGCTCACATGTT
