>Addgene plasmid #132180 | pDONR221_SLC4A1 | depositor partial sequence | sequence record 253760 | Codon-optimized ORF of SLC4A1
ATGGAGGAGCTGCAGGACGATTACGAGGACATGATGGAGGAGAACCTGGAGCAGGAGGAGTATGAGGACC
CCGATATCCCTGAGTCCCAGATGGAGGAGCCAGCAGCACACGATACCGAGGCAACCGCCACAGACTACCA
CACCACATCTCACCCCGGCACACACAAGGTGTATGTGGAGCTGCAGGAGCTGGTCATGGATGAGAAGAAT
CAGGAGCTGCGGTGGATGGAGGCCGCCAGATGGGTGCAGCTGGAGGAGAACCTGGGAGAGAATGGAGCAT
GGGGCAGACCCCACCTGTCCCACCTGACATTTTGGTCTCTGCTGGAGCTGCGGAGAGTGTTCACCAAGGG
CACAGTGCTGCTGGACCTGCAGGAGACCTCTCTGGCAGGAGTGGCAAACCAGCTGCTGGACAGGTTTATC
TTCGAGGATCAGATCAGGCCTCAGGACAGGGAGGAGCTGCTGCGCGCCCTGCTGCTGAAGCACTCCCACG
CAGGAGAGCTGGAGGCCCTGGGAGGCGTGAAGCCAGCCGTGCTGACAAGATCTGGCGATCCAAGCCAGCC
ACTGCTGCCTCAGCACAGCTCCCTGGAGACCCAGCTGTTCTGCGAGCAGGGCGACGGAGGAACAGAGGGA
CACTCCCCATCTGGCATCCTGGAGAAGATCCCCCCTGATAGCGAGGCCACCCTGGTGCTGGTGGGAAGGG
CAGACTTTCTGGAGCAGCCCGTGCTGGGCTTCGTGAGACTGCAGGAGGCAGCAGAGCTGGAGGCAGTGGA
GCTGCCAGTGCCTATCCGGTTTCTGTTCGTGCTGCTGGGACCAGAGGCACCACACATCGATTACACCCAG
CTGGGAAGAGCAGCAGCCACACTGATGAGCGAGCGGGTGTTCAGAATCGACGCCTATATGGCACAGTCCA
GGGGAGAGCTGCTGCACTCTCTGGAGGGCTTTCTGGATTGTTCCCTGGTGCTGCCACCAACCGACGCACC
AAGCGAGCAGGCCCTGCTGTCCCTGGTGCCAGTGCAGAGGGAGCTGCTGAGGCGCCGGTACCAGTCTAGC
CCTGCCAAGCCAGATTCCTCTTTCTATAAGGGACTGGACCTGAATGGAGGACCAGACGATCCTCTGCAGC
AGACAGGCCAGCTGTTTGGCGGCCTGGTGAGGGACATCAGAAGGCGCTACCCTTACTATCTGAGCGACAT
CACCGATGCCTTCTCCCCACAGGTGCTGGCAGCCGTGATCTTTATCTATTTCGCCGCCCTGAGCCCAGCA
ATCACCTTTGGCGGACTGCTGGGCGAGAAGACACGCAACCAGATGGGCGTGTCTGAGCTGCTGATCAGCA
CAGCCGTGCAGGGCATCCTGTTCGCACTGCTGGGAGCACAGCCACTGCTGGTGGTGGGCTTCAGCGGCCC
TCTGCTGGTGTTTGAGGAGGCCTTCTTTTCCTTCTGCGAGACCAATGGCCTGGAGTACATCGTGGGCAGG
GTGTGGATCGGCTTCTGGCTGATCCTGCTGGTGGTGCTGGTGGTGGCCTTTGAGGGCTCTTTCCTGGTGC
GGTTTATCAGCAGATACACCCAGGAGATCTTTTCCTTCCTGATCTCTCTGATCTTCATCTATGAGACCTT
CAGCAAGCTGATCAAGATCTTCCAGGATCACCCCCTGCAGAAGACCTACAACTATAATGTGCTGATGGTG
CCAAAGCCACAGGGACCTCTGCCAAACACCGCCCTGCTGAGCCTGGTGCTGATGGCAGGCACATTCTTTT
TCGCCATGATGCTGCGCAAGTTCAAGAATAGCTCCTACTTTCCCGGCAAGCTGCGGAGAGTGATCGGCGA
TTTCGGCGTGCCTATCAGCATCCTGATCATGGTGCTGGTGGACTTTTTCATCCAGGATACCTATACACAG
AAGCTGTCCGTGCCTGACGGCTTTAAGGTGTCTAACTCTAGCGCCAGGGGATGGGTCATCCACCCTCTGG
GACTGCGCTCCGAGTTCCCAATCTGGATGATGTTTGCCTCTGCCCTGCCTGCCCTGCTGGTGTTCATCCT
GATCTTTCTGGAGAGCCAGATCACCACACTGATCGTGTCCAAGCCAGAGCGGAAGATGGTGAAGGGCTCC
GGCTTTCACCTGGACCTGCTGCTGGTGGTGGGAATGGGAGGAGTGGCCGCCCTGTTCGGAATGCCATGGC
TGTCTGCCACCACAGTGAGAAGCGTGACCCACGCCAATGCCCTGACAGTGATGGGCAAGGCATCTACCCC
TGGAGCAGCAGCACAGATCCAGGAGGTGAAGGAGCAGAGGATCAGCGGACTGCTGGTGGCCGTGCTGGTG
GGACTGTCTATCCTGATGGAGCCTATCCTGAGCCGCATCCCACTGGCCGTGCTGTTTGGCATCTTCCTGT
ACATGGGCGTGACCAGCCTGTCCGGCATCCAGCTGTTTGATAGGATCCTGCTGCTGTTCAAGCCTCCAAA
GTACCACCCAGACGTGCCCTATGTGAAGAGGGTGAAGACCTGGCGCATGCACCTGTTCACAGGCATCCAG
ATCATCTGCCTGGCCGTGCTGTGGGTGGTGAAGAGCACCCCAGCATCCCTGGCCCTGCCTTTTGTGCTGA
TCCTGACAGTGCCACTGAGGCGCGTGCTGCTGCCACTGATCTTCCGGAACGTGGAGCTGCAGTGTCTGGA
TGCCGACGATGCCAAGGCCACCTTTGACGAGGAGGAGGGCAGAGACGAGTACGATGAGGTGGCCATGCCC
GTG
